>Addgene plasmid #224477 | p5E lexOP-c-fos min pro (JDW 1254) | addgene full sequence | sequence record 447205 | Addgene NGS Result
TCGCGCGTTTCGGTGATGACGGTGAAAACCTCTGACACATGCAGCTCCCGGAGACGGTCACAGCTTGTCT
GTAAGCGGATGCCGGGAGCAGACAAGCCCGTCAGGGCGCGTCAGCGGGTGTTGGCGGGTGTCGGGGCTGG
CTTAACTATGCGGCATCAGAGCAGATTGTACTGAGAGTGCACCATAAAATAATGATTTTATTTTGACTGA
TAGTGACCTGTTCGTTGCAACAAATTGATAAGCAATGCTTTTTTATAATGCCAACTTTGTATAGAAAAGT
TGGCGGCCGCTACGTAGTTTAAACGGTACCCCATGGCTCGAGAACTTGTTTATTGCAGCTTATAATGGTT
ACAAATAAAGCAATAGCATCACAAATTTCACAAATAAAGCATTTTTTTCACTGCATTCTAGTTGTGGTTT
GTCCAAACTCATCAATGTATCTTAGATATCGCTAGCAGTACTAACATACGCTCTCCATCAAAACAAAACG
AAACAAAACAAACTAGCAAAATAGGCTGTCCCCAGTGCAAGTGCAGGTGCCAGAACATTTCTCTCAGATC
TATCGATACGCGTTTGCATGCCGCTTGGGCTGCAGGTCGAGGCTAAAAAACTAATCGCATTATCATCCCC
TCGACGTACTGTACATATAACCACTGGTTTTATATACAGCAGTACTGTACATATAACCACTGGTTTTATA
TACAGCATCTAGATACTGTACATATAACCACTGGTTTTATATACAGCAGTACTGTACATATAACCACTGG
TTTTATATACAGCAGAATTCGTACTGTACATATAACCACTGGTTTTATATACAGCAGTACTGTACATATA
ACCACTGGTTTTATATACAGCAGTCGAGGTAAGATTAGATATGGATATGTATATGGATATGTATATGGTG
GTAATGCCATGTAATATGCTCGACTCTAGGATCTTCGTCGACGGATCCCCAGTGACGTAGGAAGTCCATC
CATTCACAGCGCTTCTATAAAGGCGCCAGCTGAGGCGCCTACTACTCCAACCGCGACTGCAGCGAGCAAC
TAACACTAGTAAGCTTTTAATTAATACGTATCAAGTTTGTACAAAAAAGTTGAACGAGAAACGTAAAATG
ATATAAATATCAATATATTAAATTAGATTTTGCATAAAAAACAGACTACATAATACTGTAAAACACAACA
TATGCAGTCACTATGAGCTTGGTGTAATCATGGTCATAGCTGTTTCCTGTGTGAAATTGTTATCCGCTCA
CAATTCCACACAACATACGAGCCGGAAGCATAAAGTGTAAAGCCTGGGGTGCCTAATGAGTGAGCTAACT
CACATTAATTGCGTTGCGCTCACTGCCCGCTTTCCAGTCGGGAAACCTGTCGTGCCAGCTGCATTAATGA
ATCGGCCAACGCGCGGGGAGAGGCGGTTTGCGTATTGGGCGCTCTTCCGCTTCCTCGCTCACTGACTCGC
TGCGCTCGGTCGTTCGGCTGCGGCGAGCGGTATCAGCTCACTCAAAGGCGGTAATACGGTTATCCACAGA
ATCAGGGGATAACGCAGGAAAGAACATGTGAGCAAAAGGCCAGCAAAAGGCCAGGAACCGTAAAAAGGCC
GCGTTGCTGGCGTTTTTCCATAGGCTCCGCCCCCCTGACGAGCATCACAAAAATCGACGCTCAAGTCAGA
GGTGGCGAAACCCGACAGGACTATAAAGATACCAGGCGTTTCCCCCTGGAAGCTCCCTCGTGCGCTCTCC
TGTTCCGACCCTGCCGCTTACCGGATACCTGTCCGCCTTTCTCCCTTCGGGAAGCGTGGCGCTTTCTCAT
AGCTCACGCTGTAGGTATCTCAGTTCGGTGTAGGTCGTTCGCTCCAAGCTGGGCTGTGTGCACGAACCCC
CCGTTCAGCCCGACCGCTGCGCCTTATCCGGTAACTATCGTCTTGAGTCCAACCCGGTAAGACACGACTT
ATCGCCACTGGCAGCAGCCACTGGTAACAGGATTAGCAGAGCGAGGTATGTAGGCGGTGCTACAGAGTTC
TTGAAGTGGTGGCCTAACTACGGCTACACTAGAAGAACAGTATTTGGTATCTGCGCTCTGCTGAAGCCAG
TTACCTTCGGAAAAAGAGTTGGTAGCTCTTGATCCGGCAAACAAACCACCGCTGGTAGCGGTGGTTTTTT
TGTTTGCAAGCAGCAGATTACGCGCAGAAAAAAAGGATCTCAAGAAGATCCTTTGATCTTTTCTACGGGG
TCTGACGCTCAGTGGAACGAAAACTCACGTTAAGGGATTTTGGTCATGAGATTATCAAAAAGGATCTTCA
CCTAGATCCTTTTAAATTAAAAATGAAGTTTTAAATCAAGCCCAATCTGAATAATGTTACAACCAATTAA
CCAATTCTGATTAGAAAAACTCATCGAGCATCAAATGAAACTGCAATTTATTCATATCAGGATTATCAAT
ACCATATTTTTGAAAAAGCCGTTTCTGTAATGAAGGAGAAAACTCACCGAGGCAGTTCCATAGGATGGCA
AGATCCTGGTATCGGTCTGCGATTCCGACTCGTCCAACATCAATACAACCTATTAATTTCCCCTCGTCAA
AAATAAGGTTATCAAGTGAGAAATCACCATGAGTGACGACTGAATCCGGTGAGAATGGCAAAAGTTTATG
CATTTCTTTCCAGACTTGTTCAACAGGCCAGCCATTACGCTCGTCATCAAAATCACTCGCATCAACCAAA
CCGTTATTCATTCGTGATTGCGCCTGAGCGAGACGAAATACGCGATCGCTGTTAAAAGGACAATTACAAA
CAGGAATCGAATGCAACCGGCGCAGGAACACTGCCAGCGCATCAACAATATTTTCACCTGAATCAGGATA
TTCTTCTAATACCTGGAATGCTGTTTTTCCGGGGATCGCAGTGGTGAGTAACCATGCATCATCAGGAGTA
CGGATAAAATGCTTGATGGTCGGAAGAGGCATAAATTCCGTCAGCCAGTTTAGTCTGACCATCTCATCTG
TAACATCATTGGCAACGCTACCTTTGCCATGTTTCAGAAACAACTCTGGCGCATCGGGCTTCCCATACAA
GCGATAGATTGTCGCACCTGATTGCCCGACATTATCGCGAGCCCATTTATACCCATATAAATCAGCATCC
ATGTTGGAATTTAATCGCGGCCTCGACGTTTCCCGTTGAATATGGCTCATAACACCCCTTGTATTACTGT
TTATGTAAGCAGACAGTTTTATTGTTCATGATGATATATTTTTATCTTGTGCAATGTAACATCAGAGATT
TTGAGACACGGGCCAGAGCTGCA
Features (pLannotate 1.2.2; 15 found; start..end, strand, type, name):
    137..186     +  misc_feature   bom (fragment): basis of mobility region from pBR322
    187..271     +  protein_bind   attL1 (fragment): mutant version of attL; recombination site for the Gateway® LR reaction LR Clonase™
    262..282     +  protein_bind   attB4: mutant version of attB; core recombination site for the Gateway® BP reaction BP Clonase™
    323..444     +  polyA_signal   SV40 poly(A) signal: SV40 polyadenylation signal
    463..554     +  misc_feature   pause site: RNA polymerase II transcriptional pause signal from the human α2 globin gene
    600..628     -  promoter       GAL1 promoter (fragment): S. cerevisiae GAL1; inducible promoter, regulated by Gal4
    869..928     -  promoter       GAL10 promoter (fragment): S. cerevisiae GAL10; inducible promoter, regulated by Gal4
   1082..1205    +  protein_bind   attR1: mutant version of attR; recombination site for the Gateway® LR reaction LR Clonase™
   1247..1263    -  protein_bind   lac operator: The lac repressor binds to the lac operator to inhibit transcription in E. coli. This inhibition can be relieved by adding lactose or isopropyl-β-D-thiogalactopyranoside (IPTG). lac repressor encoded by lacI
   1271..1301    -  promoter       lac promoter: promoter for the E. coli lac operon
   1316..1337    -  protein_bind   CAP binding site: CAP binding activates transcription in the presence of cAMP. E. coli catabolite activator protein
   1350..1442    -  CDS            lacI (fragment): lac repressor; lacI; The lac repressor binds to the lac operator to inhibit transcription in E. coli. This inhibition can be relieved by adding lactose or isopropyl-β-D-thiogalactopyranoside (IPTG).
   1625..2213    -  rep_origin     ori: high-copy-number ColE1/pMB1/pBR322/pUC origin of replication
   2391..3200    -  CDS            KanR: aminoglycoside phosphotransferase; aph(3')-Ia; confers resistance to kanamycin in bacteria or G418 (Geneticin®) in eukaryotes
   3307..35      +  CDS            rop (fragment) (across the origin): Rop protein, which maintains plasmids at low copy number; rop
