[The description below was written by a language model from this plasmid's Addgene catalogue record and pLannotate feature annotations shown in this document.]
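Description:
p5E lexOP-c-fos min pro (JDW 1254) is a small (about 3.3 kb) Gateway 5' entry clone built on a pUC57 backbone, part of a multisite Gateway toolkit intended for assembling expression constructs for vertebrate model systems. It is propagated in E. coli at high copy from a ColE1/pUC-type origin and selected with kanamycin through an aph(3')-Ia resistance gene. Remnants of lac regulatory sequence (lac promoter, operator, CAP site) and short fragments of lacI, rop and bom are backbone leftovers with no stated function in the design.

The payload is a synthetic LexA operator (lexOP) array placed upstream of a c-fos minimal promoter. Neither element is called by name in the automated feature table; the short hits to yeast GAL1 and GAL10 promoter fragments in the insert region probably reflect sequence carried along with the operator cassette rather than functional yeast promoters, though the record does not resolve this. The minimal promoter has little activity by itself, so transcription of whatever is placed downstream depends on a LexA DNA-binding-domain-based transactivator supplied in trans, giving a binary expression system. Upstream of the operators lie an SV40 polyadenylation signal and the human α2-globin RNA polymerase II pause site, an arrangement typically used to terminate read-through transcription from flanking sequence and so reduce leaky expression. The cassette is bracketed by Gateway recombination sites annotated as an attL-type site carrying an attB4 core and an attR1 site, consistent with the attL4/attR1 configuration of a 5' entry clone. In an LR reaction it is combined with middle and 3' entry clones and a destination vector to place a gene of interest under LexA-responsive control.
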