Addgene plasmid #224477: p5E lexOP-c-fos min pro (JDW 1254)
Purpose: Gateway compatible 5' entry clone containing a Lex Operon upstream of a c-fos minimal promoter
Depositing lab: Joshua Wythe. Depositing organization: University of Virginia. Publication: Multisite Assembly of Gateway Induced Clones (MAGIC): a flexible cloning toolbox with diverse applications in vertebrate model systems. Gillespie W, Zhang Y, Ruiz OE, Cerda J, Ortiz-Guzman J, Turner WD, Largoza G, Sherman M, Mosser LE, Fujimoto E, Chien CB, Kwan KM, Arenkiel BR, Devine WP, Wythe JD. bioRxiv [Preprint]. 2024 Jul 13:2024.07.13.603267. doi: 10.1101/2024.07.13.603267. PubMed 39026881.
Backbone
  Vector backbone: PUC57
  Vector type: Gateway cloning
Growth in bacteria
  Bacterial resistance: Kanamycin, 50 μg/mL
  Growth temperature: 37°C
  Growth strain: DH5alpha
  Copy number: High Copy
Gene/Insert
  Gene/Insert name: LexOp
  Species: Synthetic
  Cloning method: Restriction Enzyme; 5′ cloning site unknown (unknown if destroyed)
Terms and licenses: Academic/Nonprofit Terms; Industry Terms: Not Available to Industry
Depositor comments: Please visit https://doi.org/10.1101/2024.07.13.603267 for bioRxiv preprint.
How to cite: p5E lexOP-c-fos min pro (JDW 1254) was a gift from Joshua Wythe (Addgene plasmid # 224477 ; http://n2t.net/addgene:224477 ; RRID:Addgene_224477)
